>Addgene plasmid #164787 | pJEP203-Lenti-TRE3G-GFPGluN2B-WPRE-pA | addgene full sequence | sequence record 357003 | Addgene NGS Result
AATGTAGTCTTATGCAATACTCTTGTAGTCTTGCAACATGGTAACGATGAGTTAGCAACATGCCTTACAA
GGAGAGAAAAAGCACCGTGCATGCCGATTGGTGGAAGTAAGGTGGTACGATCGTGCCTTATTAGGAAGGC
AACAGACGGGTCTGACATGGATTGGACGAACCACTGAATTGCCGCATTGCAGAGATATTGTATTTAAGTG
CCTAGCTCGATACATAAACGGGTCTCTCTGGTTAGACCAGATCTGAGCCTGGGAGCTCTCTGGCTAACTA
GGGAACCCACTGCTTAAGCCTCAATAAAGCTTGCCTTGAGTGCTTCAAGTAGTGTGTGCCCGTCTGTTGT
GTGACTCTGGTAACTAGAGATCCCTCAGACCCTTTTAGTCAGTGTGGAAAATCTCTAGCAGTGGCGCCCG
AACAGGGACTTGAAAGCGAAAGGGAAACCAGAGGAGCTCTCTCGACGCAGGACTCGGCTTGCTGAAGCGC
GCACGGCAAGAGGCGAGGGGCGGCGACTGGTGAGTACGCCAAAAATTTTGACTAGCGGAGGCTAGAAGGA
GAGAGATGGGTGCGAGAGCGTCAGTATTAAGCGGGGGAGAATTAGATCGCGATGGGAAAAAATTCGGTTA
AGGCCAGGGGGAAAGAAAAAATATAAATTAAAACATATAGTATGGGCAAGCAGGGAGCTAGAACGATTCG
CAGTTAATCCTGGCCTGTTAGAAACATCAGAAGGCTGTAGACAAATACTGGGACAGCTACAACCATCCCT
TCAGACAGGATCAGAAGAACTTAGATCATTATATAATACAGTAGCAACCCTCTATTGTGTGCATCAAAGG
ATAGAGATAAAAGACACCAAGGAAGCTTTAGACAAGATAGAGGAAGAGCAAAACAAAAGTAAGACCACCG
CACAGCAAGCGGCCGCTGATCTTCAGACCTGGAGGAGGAGATATGAGGGACAATTGGAGAAGTGAATTAT
ATAAATATAAAGTAGTAAAAATTGAACCATTAGGAGTAGCACCCACCAAGGCAAAGAGAAGAGTGGTGCA
GAGAGAAAAAAGAGCAGTGGGAATAGGAGCTTTGTTCCTTGGGTTCTTGGGAGCAGCAGGAAGCACTATG
GGCGCAGCGTCAATGACGCTGACGGTACAGGCCAGACAATTATTGTCTGGTATAGTGCAGCAGCAGAACA
ATTTGCTGAGGGCTATTGAGGCGCAACAGCATCTGTTGCAACTCACAGTCTGGGGCATCAAGCAGCTCCA
GGCAAGAATCCTGGCTGTGGAAAGATACCTAAAGGATCAACAGCTCCTGGGGATTTGGGGTTGCTCTGGA
AAACTCATTTGCACCACTGCTGTGCCTTGGAATGCTAGTTGGAGTAATAAATCTCTGGAACAGATTTGGA
ATCACACGACCTGGATGGAGTGGGACAGAGAAATTAACAATTACACAAGCTTAATACACTCCTTAATTGA
AGAATCGCAAAACCAGCAAGAAAAGAATGAACAAGAATTATTGGAATTAGATAAATGGGCAAGTTTGTGG
AATTGGTTTAACATAACAAATTGGCTGTGGTATATAAAATTATTCATAATGATAGTAGGAGGCTTGGTAG
GTTTAAGAATAGTTTTTGCTGTACTTTCTATAGTGAATAGAGTTAGGCAGGGATATTCACCATTATCGTT
TCAGACCCACCTCCCAACCCCGAGGGGACCCGACAGGCCCGAAGGAATAGAAGAAGAAGGTGGAGAGAGA
GACAGAGACAGATCCATTCGATTAGTGAACGGATCTCGACGGTATCGGTTAACTTTTAAAAGAAAAGGGG
GGATTGGGGGGTACAGTGCAGGGGAAAGAATAGTAGACATAATAGCAACAGACATACAAACTAAAGAATT
ACAAAAACAAATTACAAAAATTCAAAATTTTATCGATATCACGAGACTAGCCTCGAGTTGGCTTTACTCC
CTATCAGTGATAGAGAACGTATGAAGAGTTTACTCCCTATCAGTGATAGAGAACGTATGCAGACTTTACT
CCCTATCAGTGATAGAGAACGTATAAGGAGTTTACTCCCTATCAGTGATAGAGAACGTATGACCAGTTTA
CTCCCTATCAGTGATAGAGAACGTATCTACAGTTTACTCCCTATCAGTGATAGAGAACGTATATCCAGTT
TACTCCCTATCAGTGATAGAGAACGTATAAGCTTTAGGCGTGTACGGTGGGCGCCTATAAAAGCAGAGCT
CGTTTAGTGAACCGTCAGATCGCCTGGAGCAATTCCACAACACTTTTGTCTTATACCAACTTTCCGTACC
ACTTCCTACCCTCGTAAAACTAGTCCAGTGTGGTGGAATTCTGCAGATATCAACAAGTTTGTACAAAAAA
GCAGGCTACGCCACCATGAAGCCCAGCGCAGAGTGCTGTTCCCCCAAGTTCTGGTTGGTGTTGGCCGTCT
TGGCCGTATCAGGCAGCAAAGCTCGTTCCCAAAAGAGCGCTAGGGTGAGCAAGGGCGAGGAGCTGTTCAC
CGGGGTGGTGCCCATCCTGGTCGAGCTGGACGGCGACGTAAACGGCCACAAGTTCAGCGTGTCCGGCGAG
GGCGAGGGCGATGCCACCTACGGCAAGCTGACCCTGAAGTTCATCTGCACCACCGGCAAGCTGCCCGTGC
CCTGGCCCACCCTCGTGACCACCCTGACCTACGGCGTGCAGTGCTTCAGCCGCTACCCCGACCACATGAA
GCAGCACGACTTCTTCAAGTCCGCCATGCCCGAAGGCTACGTCCAGGAGCGCACCATCTTCTTCAAGGAC
GACGGCAACTACAAGACCCGCGCCGAGGTGAAGTTCGAGGGCGACACCCTGGTGAACCGCATCGAGCTGA
AGGGCATCGACTTCAAGGAGGACGGCAACATCCTGGGGCACAAGCTGGAGTACAACTACAACAGCCACAA
CGTCTATATCATGGCCGACAAGCAGAAGAACGGCATCAAGGTGAACTTCAAGATCCGCCACAACATCGAG
GACGGCAGCGTGCAGCTCGCCGACCACTACCAGCAGAACACCCCCATCGGCGACGGCCCCGTGCTGCTGC
CCGACAACCACTACCTGAGCACCCAGTCCGCCCTGAGCAAAGACCCCAACGAGAAGCGCGATCACATGGT
CCTGCTGGAGTTCGTGACCGCCGCCGGGATCACTCTCGGCATGGACGAGCTGTACAAGGCTAGCCCCCCC
AGCATCGGCATCGCTGTCATCCTCGTGGGCACTTCAGACGAAGTGGCCATAAAAGACGCCCACGAGAAAG
ATGACTTCCATCATCTCTCAGTAGTTCCCCGGGTGGAGCTGGTAGCCATGAACGAAACTGACCCAAAGAG
CATCATCACCCGTATCTGCGATCTTATGTCTGACCGGAAGATCCAGGGGGTGGTGTTCGCGGATGACACC
GACCAAGAAGCCATCGCTCAGATCCTCGACTTCATTTCTGCTCAGACTCTCACCCCCATCCTGGGCATCC
ATGGGGGCTCATCTATGATAATGGCGGATAAGGATGAGTCCTCCATGTTCTTCCAGTTTGGCCCGTCTAT
CGAACAGCAAGCTTCCGTCATGCTCAACATCATGGAAGAATATGACTGGTACATCTTTTCCATCGTCACC
ACCTACTTCCCTGGCTACCAGGACTTTGTGAACAAGATCCGCAGTACCATCGAGAACAGCTTCGTGGGCT
GGGAGCTCGAGGAAGTCCTCCTGCTAGACATGTCTCTGGACGATGGCGACTCTAAGATTCAGAATCAGCT
GAAGAAGCTCCAAAGCCCCATCATTCTCCTTTATTGCACGAAGGAGGAAGCCACCTACATTTTTGAAGTA
GCTAACTCAGTTGGGCTGACTGGCTACGGCTACACGTGGATTGTGCCGAGTCTGGTGGCCGGGGATACGG
ACACGGTGCCTTCAGAGTTCCCCACGGGGCTTATCTCTGTGTCTTATGATGAATGGGACTATGGCCTTCC
TGCCAGAGTGAGAGATGGAATTGCCATCATCACCACTGCTGCCTCGGACATGCTGTCCGAACACAGTTTC
ATCCCTGAGCCCAAGAGCAGTTGCTACAACACCCACGAGAAGAGGATCTACCAGTCTAACATGTTGAATA
GGTATCTGATCAATGTCACTTTTGAAGGGAGAAACCTGTCCTTCAGCGAAGATGGCTACCAGATGCATCC
GAAGCTGGTGATAATCCTTCTGAACAAGGAGAGGAAGTGGGAGAGGGTGGGGAAATGGAAGGACAAGTCC
CTGCAGATGAAGTATTATGTGTGGCCTCGGATGTGTCCTGAGACTGAGGAGCAAGAGGATGACCATCTGA
GCATTGTCACCTTGGAGGAGGCGCCATTTGTCATTGTGGAAAGCGTGGACCCTCTCAGTGGAACCTGCAT
GAGGAATACAGTCCCGTGCCAGAAGCGCATCATCTCTGAGAATAAAACAGATGAGGAACCAGGCTACATC
AAAAAATGCTGCAAGGGGTTCTGTATTGACATCCTTAAGAAAATTTCTAAGTCTGTGAAGTTCACCTATG
ACCTTTACCTGGTGACCAATGGCAAGCACGGGAAGAAGATTAATGGGACCTGGAATGGCATGATCGGTGA
GGTGGTCATGAAGAGGGCCTACATGGCAGTGGGATCACTAACTATCAATGAAGAACGGTCAGAGGTGGTT
GACTTCTCTGTACCCTTCATAGAAACTGGCATCAGTGTCATGGTATCTCGCAGCAATGGGACTGTGTCAC
CTTCTGCCTTCTTAGAGCCATTCAGCGCTGACGTGTGGGTGATGATGTTTGTGATGCTGCTCATTGTTTC
TGCGGTGGCTGTCTTTGTCTTTGAATACTTCAGCCCTGTGGGTTACAACAGGTGCCTAGCCGATGGCAGA
GAGCCAGGAGGCCCATCTTTCACCATCGGCAAAGCAATTTGGTTACTCTGGGGTCTGGTGTTTAACAACT
CCGTACCTGTGCAGAACCCAAAGGGGACCACCTCCAAGATCATGGTGTCAGTGTGGGCCTTCTTTGCTGT
CATTTTCCTGGCCAGCTACACTGCCAACTTAGCAGCCTTCATGATCCAAGAGGAGTATGTGGACCAGGTT
TCTGGCCTGAGTGACAAGAAGTTCCAGAGACCTAATGACTTCTCACCCCCTTTCCGCTTTGGGACTGTGC
CCAATGGCAGCACAGAGAGGAATATCCGTAATAACTATGCAGAAATGCATGCCTACATGGGAAAGTTCAA
CCAAAGGGGTGTAGATGATGCATTGCTCTCCCTGAAAACAGGGAAGCTTGATGCATTCATCTATGATGCA
GCTGTGCTCAACTACATGGCTGGAAGGGACGAAGGCTGCAAACTGGTGACCATTGGCAGTGGCAAGGTCT
TTGCTTCTACCGGCTATGGCATTGCTATCCAAAAGGACTCCGGGTGGAAGCGCCAGGTGGACCTGGCTAT
CCTGCAGCTGTTTGGAGATGGGGAGATGGAAGAACTGGAAGCTCTCTGGCTCACTGGCATTTGCCACAAT
GAGAAGAATGAGGTGATGAGCAGCCAGCTGGACATCGACAATATGGCAGGTGTCTTCTATATGTTGGGGG
CAGCCATGGCCCTCAGCCTCATCACCTTCATCTGTGAGCATCTGTTCTATTGGCAGTTCCGGCATTGCTT
CATGGGTGTCTGTTCTGGCAAGCCTGGCATGGTCTTCTCCATCAGCAGAGGTATCTACAGCTGTATCCAT
GGGGTAGCCATAGAGGAGCGCCAATCCGTGATGAACTCCCCCACTGCCACCATGAACAACACCCACTCCA
ACATCCTACGCTTGCTCCGCACGGCCAAGAACATGGCCAACCTGTCTGGAGTAAACGGCTCCCCTCAGAG
TGCCCTGGACTTCATCCGCCGAGAGTCCTCCGTCTACGACATCTCTGAGCATCGTCGCAGCTTCACGCAT
TCAGACTGCAAGTCTTACAATAACCCACCCTGTGAGGAAAACCTGTTCAGTGACTACATTAGCGAGGTAG
AGAGAACATTTGGTAACCTGCAGCTGAAGGACAGCAATGTGTACCAAGACCACTATCACCATCACCACCG
GCCACACAGCATCGGCAGCACCAGCTCCATTGATGGGCTCTATGACTGTGACAACCCACCCTTCACCACC
CAGCCCAGGTCAATCAGCAAGAAACCCCTGGACATCGGCCTGCCCTCCTCCAAACATAGCCAGCTCAGCG
ACCTGTATGGCAAGTTCTCTTTCAAGAGTGACCGCTACAGTGGCCACGACGACTTGATTCGATCGGATGT
CTCCGACATCTCCACGCACACTGTCACCTATGGGAACATCGAGGGCAACGCAGCCAAGAGGAGGAAACAG
CAGTATAAGGACAGTCTAAAGAAGCGGCCAGCCTCGGCCAAATCGAGGAGGGAGTTTGATGAAATCGAGC
TGGCCTACCGTCGCCGACCACCCCGCTCCCCGGACCACAAGCGCTACTTCAGGGACAAAGAAGGGCTCCG
AGACTTCTACCTGGACCAGTTCCGAACAAAGGAGAACTCGCCTCACTGGGAGCACGTGGACTTGACTGAC
ATTTACAAAGAACGCAGTGACGACTTCAAGCGAGATTCGGTCAGTGGAGGTGGGCCCTGTACCAACAGGT
CTCACCTCAAACACGGAACGGGCGAGAAGCACGGAGTGGTAGGCGGGGTGCCTGCTCCTTGGGAGAAGAA
CCTGACCAATGTGGATTGGGAGGACCGGTCTGGGGGCAACTTCTGCCGCAGCTGTCCTTCCAAGCTGCAC
AATTACTCCTCGACGGTGGCAGGGCAGAACTCGGGCCGGCAGGCCTGCATCAGATGTGAGGCCTGTAAGA
AGGCTGGTAACCTGTACGACATCAGCGAGGACAACTCCCTGCAGGAACTGGACCAGCCGGCTGCCCCCGT
GGCTGTGACATCCAACGCCTCCAGCACCAAGTACCCTCAAAGCCCGACTAATTCCAAGGCTCAGAAGAAG
AATCGGAACAAACTGCGCCGGCAGCATTCCTACGACACCTTCGTGGACCTGCAGAAGGAGGAGGCCGCCT
TGGCCCCACGCAGCGTGAGCCTGAAAGACAAGGGCCGATTCATGGATGGGAGCCCCTACGCCCATATGTT
TGAGATGCCAGCTGGTGAGAGCTCCTTTGCCAACAAGTCCTCAGTGCCCACTGCCGGACACCACCACAAC
AACCCCGGCAGCGGCTACATGCTCAGCAAGTCGCTCTACCCTGACCGGGTCACGCAAAACCCTTTCATCC
CCACTTTTGGGGATGACCAGTGCTTGCTTCACGGCAGCAAATCCTACTTCTTCAGGCAGCCCACGGTGGC
AGGGGCGTCAAAAACAAGGCCGGACTTCCGGGCCCTTGTCACCAATAAGCCAGTGGTGTCAGCCCTTCAT
GGGGCTGTGCCAGGTCGTTTCCAGAAGGACATTTGTATAGGGAACCAGTCCAACCCCTGTGTGCCTAACA
ACAAAAACCCCAGGGCTTTCAATGGCTCCAGCAATGGACATGTTTATGAGAAACTTTCTAGTATTGAGTC
TGATGTCTGAGTGAGACCCAGCTTTCTTGTACAAAGTGGTTGATATCCAGCACAGTGGCGGCCGCTCGAG
TCTAGAGGGCCCGCGGTTCGAAGGTAAGCCTATCCCTAACCCTCTCCTCGGTCTCGATTCTACGCGTACC
GGTTAGTAATGATCGACAATCAACCTCTGGATTACAAAATTTGTGAAAGATTGACTGGTATTCTTAACTA
TGTTGCTCCTTTTACGCTATGTGGATACGCTGCTTTAATGCCTTTGTATCATGCTATTGCTTCCCGTATG
GCTTTCATTTTCTCCTCCTTGTATAAATCCTGGTTGCTGTCTCTTTATGAGGAGTTGTGGCCCGTTGTCA
GGCAACGTGGCGTGGTGTGCACTGTGTTTGCTGACGCAACCCCCACTGGTTGGGGCATTGCCACCACCTG
TCAGCTCCTTTCCGGGACTTTCGCTTTCCCCCTCCCTATTGCCACGGCGGAACTCATCGCCGCCTGCCTT
GCCCGCTGCTGGACAGGGGCTCGGCTGTTGGGCACTGACAATTCCGTGGTGTTGTCGGGGAAGCTGACGT
CCTTTCCATGGCTGCTCGCCTGTGTTGCCACCTGGATTCTGCGCGGGACGTCCTTCTGCTACGTCCCTTC
GGCCCTCAATCCAGCGGACCTTCCTTCCCGCGGCCTGCTGCCGGCTCTGCGGCCTCTTCCGCGTCTTCGC
CTTCGCCCTCAGACGAGTCGGATCTCCCTTTGGGCCGCCTCCCCGCCTGGCGATGGTACCTTTAAGACCA
ATGACTTACAAGGCAGCTGTAGATCTTAGCCACTTTTTAAAAGAAAAGGGGGGACTGGAAGGGCTAATTC
ACTCCCAACGAAGACAAGATCTGCTTTTTGCTTGTACTGGGTCTCTCTGGTTAGACCAGATCTGAGCCTG
GGAGCTCTCTGGCTAACTAGGGAACCCACTGCTTAAGCCTCAATAAAGCTTGCCTTGAGTGCTTCAAGTA
GTGTGTGCCCGTCTGTTGTGTGACTCTGGTAACTAGAGATCCCTCAGACCCTTTTAGTCAGTGTGGAAAA
TCTCTAGCAGTAGTAGTTCATGTCATCTTATTATTCAGTATTTATAACTTGCAAAGAAATGAATATCAGA
GAGTGAGAGGAACTTGTTTATTGCAGCTTATAATGGTTACAAATAAAGCAATAGCATCACAAATTTCACA
AATAAAGCATTTTTTTCACTGCATTCTAGTTGTGGTTTGTCCAAACTCATCAATGTATCTTATCATGTCT
GGCTCTAGCTATCCCGCCCCTAACTCCGCCCATCCCGCCCCTAACTCCGCCCAGTTCCGCCCATTCTCCG
CCCCATGGCTGACTAATTTTTTTTATTTATGCAGAGGCCGAGGCCGCCTCGGCCTCTGAGCTATTCCAGA
AGTAGTGAGGAGGCTTTTTTGGAGGCCTAGGGACGTACCCAATTCGCCCTATAGTGAGTCGTATTACGCG
CGCTCACTGGCCGTCGTTTTACAACGTCGTGACTGGGAAAACCCTGGCGTTACCCAACTTAATCGCCTTG
CAGCACATCCCCCTTTCGCCAGCTGGCGTAATAGCGAAGAGGCCCGCACCGATCGCCCTTCCCAACAGTT
GCGCAGCCTGAATGGCGAATGGG
[124 nt withheld, positions 9194-9317]
C
[91 nt withheld, positions 9319-9409]
A
[49 nt withheld, positions 9411-9459]
CCTTTGACGTTGGAGTCCACGTTCTTT
[37 nt withheld, positions 9487-9523]
ACCCTATCTCGGTCTATTCTTTTGATTTATAAGGGATTTTGCCGATTTCGGCCTATTGGTTAAAAAATGA
GCTGATTTAACAAAAATTTAACGCGAATTTTAACAAAATATTAACGCTTACAATTTAGGTGGCACTTTTC
GGGGAAATGTGCGCGGAACCCCTATTTGTTTATTTTTCTAAATACATTCAAATATGTATCCGCTCATGAG
ACAATAACCCTGATAAATGCTTCAATAATATTGAAAAAGGAAGAGTATGAGTATTCAACATTTCCGTGTC
GCCCTTATTCCCTTTTTTGCGGCATTTTGCCTTCCTGTTTTTGCTCACCCAGAAACGCTGGTGAAAGTAA
AAGATGCTGAAGATCAGTTGGGTGCACGAGTGGGTTACATCGAACTGGATCTCAACAGCGGTAAGATCCT
TGAGAGTTTTCGCCCCGAAGAACGTTTTCCAATGATGAGCACTTTTAAAGTTCTGCTATGTGGCGCGGTA
TTATCCCGTATTGACGCCGGGCAAGAGCAACTCGGTCGCCGCATACACTATTCTCAGAATGACTTGGTTG
AGTACTCACCAGTCACAGAAAAGCATCTTACGGATGGCATGACAGTAAGAGAATTATGCAGTGCTGCCAT
AACCATGAGTGATAACACTGCGGCCAACTTACTTCTGACAACGATCGGAGGACCGAAGGAGCTAACCGCT
TTTTTGCACAACATGGGGGATCATGTAACTCGCCTTGATCGTTGGGAACCGGAGCTGAATGAAGCCATAC
CAAACGACGAGCGTGACACCACGATGCCTGTAGCAATGGCAACAACGTTGCGCAAACTATTAACTGGCGA
ACTACTTACTCTAGCTTCCCGGCAACAATTAATAGACTGGATGGAGGCGGATAAAGTTGCAGGACCACTT
CTGCGCTCGGCCCTTCCGGCTGGCTGGTTTATTGCTGATAAATCTGGAGCCGGTGAGCGTGGGTCTCGCG
GTATCATTGCAGCACTGGGGCCAGATGGTAAGCCCTCCCGTATCGTAGTTATCTACACGACGGGGAGTCA
GGCAACTATGGATGAACGAAATAGACAGATCGCTGAGATAGGTGCCTCACTGATTAAGCATTGGTAACTG
TCAGACCAAGTTTACTCATATATACTTTAGATTGATTTAAAACTTCATTTTTAATTTAAAAGGATCTAGG
TGAAGATCCTTTTTGATAATCTCATGACCAAAATCCCTTAACGTGAGTTTTCGTTCCACTGAGCGTCAGA
CCCCGTAGAAAAGATCAAAGGATCTTCTTGAGATCCTTTTTTTCTGCGCGTAATCTGCTGCTTGCAAACA
AAAAAACCACCGCTACCAGCGGTGGTTTGTTTGCCGGATCAAGAGCTACCAACTCTTTTTCCGAAGGTAA
CTGGCTTCAGCAGAGCGCAGATACCAAATACTGTTCTTCTAGTGTAGCCGTAGTTAGGCCACCACTTCAA
GAACTCTGTAGCACCGCCTACATACCTCGCTCTGCTAATCCTGTTACCAGTGGCTGCTGCCAGTGGCGAT
AAGTCGTGTCTTACCGGGTTGGACTCAAGACGATAGTTACCGGATAAGGCGCAGCGGTCGGGCTGAACGG
GGGGTTCGTGCACACAGCCCAGCTTGGAGCGAACGACCTACACCGAACTGAGATACCTACAGCGTGAGCT
ATGAGAAAGCGCCACGCTTCCCGAAGGGAGAAAGGCGGACAGGTATCCGGTAAGCGGCAGGGTCGGAACA
GGAGAGCGCACGAGGGAGCTTCCAGGGGGAAACGCCTGGTATCTTTATAGTCCTGTCGGGTTTCGCCACC
TCTGACTTGAGCGTCGATTTTTGTGATGCTCGTCAGGGGGGCGGAGCCTATGGAAAAACGCCAGCAACGC
GGCCTTTTTACGGTTCCTGGCCTTTTGCTGGCCTTTTGCTCACATGTTCTTTCCTGCGTTATCCCCTGAT
TCTGTGGATAACCGTATTACCGCCTTTGAGTGAGCTGATACCGCTCGCCGCAGCCGAACGACCGAGCGCA
GCGAGTCAGTGAGCGAGGAAGCGGAAGAGCGCCCAATACGCAAACCGCCTCTCCCCGCGCGTTGGCCGAT
TCATTAATGCAGCTGGCACGACAGGTTTCCCGACTGGAAAGCGGGCAGTGAGCGCAACGCAATTAATGTG
AGTTAGCTCACTCATTAGGCACCCCAGGCTTTACACTTTATGCTTCCGGCTCGTATGTTGTGTGGAATTG
TGAGCGGATAACAATTTCACACAGGAAACAGCTATGACCATGATTACGCCAAGCGCGCAATTAACCCTCA
CTAAAGGGAACAAAAGCTGGAGCTGCAAGCTT
Features (pLannotate 1.2.2; 29 found; start..end, strand, type, name):
      3..229     +  promoter       RSV promoter: Rous sarcoma virus enhancer/promoter
    230..410     +  LTR            5' LTR (truncated): truncated 5' long terminal repeat (LTR) from HIV-1
    457..582     +  misc_feature   HIV-1 Ψ: packaging signal of human immunodeficiency virus type 1
    566..929     +  CDS            HIV-1 gag (fragment): gag protein from human immunodeficiency virus 1; gag
   1075..1308    +  misc_feature   RRE: The Rev response element (RRE) of HIV-1 allows for Rev-dependent mRNA export from the nucleus to the cytoplasm.
   1685..1785    +  CDS            Rev (fragment): human immunodeficiency virus 1 (HIV-1) Rev protein; rev; enhances nuclear export of unspliced and incompletely spliced viral mRNAs
   1804..1921    +  misc_feature   cPPT/CTS: central polypurine tract and central termination sequence of HIV-1
   1953..2328    +  promoter       TRE3G promoter: 3rd-generation Tet-responsive promoter that can be activated by binding of Tet-On® 3G
   2363..2387    +  protein_bind   attB1: mutant version of attB; recombination site for the Gateway® BP reaction BP Clonase™
   2495..3208    +  CDS            EGFP: EGFP is a basic (constitutively fluorescent) green fluorescent protein published in 1996, derived from Aequorea victoria. It is reported to be a rapidly-maturing weak dimer with moderate acid sensitivity.
   3212..7567    +  CDS            Grin2b: NMDE2_RAT - Experimental evidence at protein level: Swiss-Prot protein existence level 1. Component of NMDA receptor complexes that function as heterotetrameric, ligand-gated ion channels with high calcium permeability and voltage-dependent sensitivity to magnesium. Channel activation requires binding of the neurotransmitter glutamate to the epsilon subunit, glycine binding to the zeta subunit, plus membrane depolarization to eliminate channel inhibition by Mg(2+) (PubMed:1350383, PubMed:19910922, PubMed:21677647, PubMed:24876489, PubMed:27135925, PubMed:27916457). Sensitivity to glutamate and
   7576..7600    -  protein_bind   attB2: mutant version of attB; recombination site for the Gateway® BP reaction BP Clonase™
   7653..7694    +  CDS            V5 tag: epitope tag from simian virus 5
   7718..8306    +  misc_feature   WPRE: woodchuck hepatitis virus posttranscriptional regulatory element
   8365..8384    +  misc_feature   cPPT/CTS (fragment): central polypurine tract and central termination sequence of HIV-1
   8386..8619    +  LTR            3' LTR (ΔU3): self-inactivating 3' long terminal repeat (LTR) from HIV-1
   8691..8812    +  polyA_signal   SV40 poly(A) signal: SV40 polyadenylation signal
   8852..8987    +  rep_origin     SV40 ori: SV40 origin of replication
   9008..9026    -  promoter       T7 promoter: promoter for bacteriophage T7 RNA polymerase
   9034..9189    +  CDS            lacZα (fragment): LacZα fragment of β-galactosidase; lacZ fragment
   9194..9622    +  rep_origin     f1 ori (sequence partly withheld): f1 bacteriophage origin of replication; arrow indicates direction of (+) strand synthesis
   9675..9779    +  promoter       AmpR promoter: bla
   9780..10640   +  CDS            AmpR: β-lactamase; bla; confers resistance to ampicillin, carbenicillin, and related antibiotics
  10811..11399   +  rep_origin     ori: high-copy-number ColE1/pMB1/pBR322/pUC origin of replication
  11582..11674   +  CDS            lacI (fragment): lac repressor; lacI; The lac repressor binds to the lac operator to inhibit transcription in E. coli. This inhibition can be relieved by adding lactose or isopropyl-β-D-thiogalactopyranoside (IPTG).
  11687..11708   +  protein_bind   CAP binding site: CAP binding activates transcription in the presence of cAMP. E. coli catabolite activator protein
  11723..11753   +  promoter       lac promoter: promoter for the E. coli lac operon
  11757..11779   +  protein_bind   lac operator (fragment): The lac repressor binds to the lac operator to inhibit transcription in E. coli. This inhibition can be relieved by adding lactose or isopropyl-β-D-thiogalactopyranoside (IPTG). lac repressor encoded by lacI
  11822..11840   +  promoter       T3 promoter: promoter for bacteriophage T3 RNA polymerase
