[The description below was written by a language model from this plasmid's Addgene catalogue record and pLannotate feature annotations shown in this document.]
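Description:
pJEP203-Lenti-TRE3G-GFPGluN2B-WPRE-pA is an 11.9 kb HIV-1-based lentiviral transfer plasmid built on the Invitrogen pLenti7.3DEST backbone, from which the original emGFP expression cassette was removed. It is propagated in E. coli through a high-copy ColE1/pUC-type origin with ampicillin selection (AmpR under its own promoter). An f1 origin, an SV40 origin and remnants of lac and T7/T3 elements are also annotated in the backbone. The viral framework is of the third-generation, self-inactivating type. An RSV promoter fused to a truncated 5' LTR drives genomic RNA production in packaging cells. It is followed by the Ψ packaging signal with a gag fragment, the RRE for Rev-dependent nuclear export, and the cPPT/CTS. A ΔU3 3' LTR and an SV40 polyadenylation signal close the unit.

The payload is EGFP fused to the N terminus of GluN2B, the NMDA receptor subunit encoded by Grin2b; the annotation matches the rat protein. The roughly 5 kb fusion sits between attB1 and attB2 sites, indicating Gateway recombination into the destination vector. Expression comes from a TRE3G promoter, which is active only when a Tet-On 3G-type transactivator and doxycycline are present. No transactivator is encoded here, so it must be supplied separately. A WPRE downstream of the insert enhances transcript stability and expression. A backbone V5 tag sequence lies after attB2, but the record does not indicate whether it is in frame with the insert. The construct is intended for inducible, fluorescently trackable expression of GluN2B. It comes from work on producing viral vectors that carry large, difficult-to-express transgenes in neurons.
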