Addgene plasmid #164787: pJEP203-Lenti-TRE3G-GFPGluN2B-WPRE-pA
Purpose: pLenti vector backbone designed to express GFP-GluN2B from a TRE3G promoter.
Depositing lab: Jonathan Ploski. Depositing organization: University of Texas at Dallas. Publication: The production of viral vectors designed to express large and difficult to express transgenes within neurons. Holehonnur R, Lella SK, Ho A, Luong JA, Ploski JE. Mol Brain. 2015 Feb 24;8:12. doi: 10.1186/s13041-015-0100-7. PubMed 25887710.
Backbone
  Vector backbone: pLenti7.3DEST
  Backbone manufacturer: Invitrogen
  Modifications to backbone: Modified the backbone by removing the emGFP expression cassette
  Vector type: Lentiviral
Growth in bacteria
  Bacterial resistance: Ampicillin, 100 μg/mL
  Growth temperature: Room Temperature
  Growth strain: NEB Stable
  Copy number: Unknown
Gene/Insert
  Gene/Insert name: GluN2B
  Tag / fusion protein: GFP (N terminal on insert)
Terms and licenses: Academic/Nonprofit Terms; Industry Terms: Not Available to Industry
How to cite: pJEP203-Lenti-TRE3G-GFPGluN2B-WPRE-pA was a gift from Jonathan Ploski (Addgene plasmid # 164787 ; http://n2t.net/addgene:164787 ; RRID:Addgene_164787)
